Addgene plasmid #13404: pFbx15(-6/+134)-Luc
Depositing lab: Shinya Yamanaka. Depositing organization: Kyoto University, Center for iPS Cell Research and Application. Publication: Fbx15 is a novel target of Oct3/4 but is dispensable for embryonic stem cell self-renewal and mouse development. Tokuzawa Y, Kaiho E, Maruyama M, Takahashi K, Mitsui K, Maeda M, Niwa H, Yamanaka S. Mol Cell Biol. 2003 Apr . 23(8):2699-708. 10.1128/MCB.23.8.2699-2708.2003 PubMed 12665572.
Backbone
  Vector backbone: pGV-BM2
  Backbone size w/o insert (bp): 4800
  Vector type: Mammalian Expression, Luciferase
Growth in bacteria
  Bacterial resistance: Ampicillin, 100 μg/mL
  Growth temperature: 37°C
  Growth strain: DH5alpha
  Copy number: High Copy
Gene/Insert
  Gene/Insert name: Upstream region of mouse Fbx15 gene
  Species: M. musculus (mouse)
  Insert size (bp): 140
  Mutation: None
  Cloning method: Restriction Enzyme; 5′ cloning site EcoRI (not destroyed); 3′ cloning site EcoRI (not destroyed)
  Sequencing primers: 5′ pGV-2U
Terms and licenses: Academic/Nonprofit Terms; Industry Terms: Not Available to Industry
Depositor comments: The sequence of primer pGV-2U is ACT AAC ATA CGC TCT CCA TCA A.
How to cite: pFbx15(-6/+134)-Luc was a gift from Shinya Yamanaka (Addgene plasmid # 13404 ; http://n2t.net/addgene:13404 ; RRID:Addgene_13404)
