[The description below was written by a language model from this plasmid's Addgene catalogue record.]
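Description:
pFbx15(-6/+134)-Luc is a luciferase reporter plasmid built on the pGV-BM2 backbone (about 4.8 kb without insert) and classed as a mammalian expression/luciferase vector. It is maintained in E. coli as a high-copy plasmid under ampicillin selection. The record does not list the origin of replication, the type of luciferase, or any other backbone elements, and no feature table is available to confirm them.

The insert is a 140 bp fragment of the mouse Fbx15 gene's upstream region, carried without mutation. The name indicates that it spans positions -6 to +134, presumably numbered relative to the transcription start site. It was cloned by restriction enzyme into an EcoRI site, which is preserved on both sides. Because the same enzyme flanks both ends, the fragment's orientation cannot be inferred from the cloning sites alone, and the record does not state it. In a construct of this kind, the genomic fragment sits upstream of the luciferase coding sequence, so reporter activity in transfected cells reflects the transcriptional activity the fragment confers.

The very short 5′ extent suggests that this plasmid is one member of a deletion series used to map the regulatory sequences controlling Fbx15 expression. It likely serves as a minimal or heavily truncated construct for comparison with longer promoter fragments. The associated work identified Fbx15 as a target of the pluripotency factor Oct3/4 in embryonic stem cells. The expected use is therefore in transient reporter assays that test which regions of the Fbx15 locus are needed for expression and for responsiveness to Oct3/4.
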