>Addgene plasmid #13404 | pFbx15(-6/+134)-Luc | addgene partial sequence | sequence record 19781 | RVprimer3 5'-CTAGCAAAATAGGCTGTCCC-3'
GGTCTAGATTGAATTCGCCCTTCACTTACTTGCCTGTCCAAGATCTGTTGGAATCTGCTTCTACAGAAGA
CCAGCTGAAACAAATAGCTTCGTGGGACTGAGCACAACTACTAGATTCTTGGACTTCCGTTCACAGCTGC
CAATTGTTGGGAGTACAATAATGGAGGAGTCGAAGGGCGAATTCAATCTAGACCGGTACCGAGCTCTTAC
GCGTGCTAGCCCGGGCTCGAGATCTGCGATCTAAGTAAGCTTGGCATTCCGGTACTGTTGGTAAAGCCAC
CATGGAAGACGCCAAAAACATAAAGAAAGGCCCGGCGCCATTCTATCCGCTGGAAGATGGAACCGCTGGA
GAGCAACTGCATAAGGCTATGAAGAGATACGCCCTGGTTCCTGGAACAATTGCTTTTACAGATGCACATA
TCGAGGTGGACATCACTTACGCTGAGTACTTCGAAATGTCCGTTCGGTTGGCAGAAGCTATGAAACGATA
TGGGCTGAATACAAATCACAGAATCGTCGTATGCAGTGAAAACTCTCTTCAATTCTTTATGCCGGTGTTG
GGCGCGTTATTTATCGGAGTTGCAGTTGCGCCCGCGAACGACATTTATAATGAACGTGAATTGCTCAACA
GTATGGGCATTTCGCAGCCTACCGTGGTGTTCGTTTCCAAAAAGGGGTTGCAAAAAATTTTGAAC
